Addgene plasmid #202446: pXPR_023d-sgCiSF3B1
Purpose: Expression of a CRISPRi guide targeting SF3B1
Depositing lab: William Hahn. Depositing organization: Dana-Farber Cancer Institute. Publication: A Ubiquitination Cascade Regulating the Integrated Stress Response and Survival in Carcinomas. Cervia LD, Shibue T, Borah AA, Gaeta B, He L, Leung L, Li N, Moyer SM, Shim BH, Dumont N, Gonzalez A, Bick NR, Kazachkova M, Dempster JM, Krill-Burger JM, Piccioni F, Udeshi ND, Olive ME, Carr SA, Root DE, McFarland JM, Vazquez F, Hahn WC. Cancer Discov. 2023 Mar 1;13(3):766-795. doi: 10.1158/2159-8290.CD-22-1230. PubMed 36576405.
Backbone
  Vector backbone: pXPR_023
  Vector type: Mammalian Expression, Lentiviral, CRISPR
  Selectable markers: Hygromycin
Growth in bacteria
  Bacterial resistance: Ampicillin, 100 μg/mL
  Growth temperature: 37°C
  Growth strain: NEB Stable
  Copy number: High Copy
Gene/Insert
  Gene/Insert name: SF3B1 gRNA
  gRNA/shRNA sequence: AAGATCGCCAAGACTCACGA
  Species: H. sapiens (human)
  Entrez Gene: SF3B1 (a.k.a. Hsh155, MDS, PRP10, PRPF10, SAP155, SF3b155)
  Promoter: hU6
  Cloning method: Restriction Enzyme; 5′ cloning site unknown (unknown if destroyed)
Terms and licenses: Academic/Nonprofit Terms; Industry Terms: Not Available to Industry
How to cite: pXPR_023d-sgCiSF3B1 was a gift from William Hahn (Addgene plasmid # 202446 ; http://n2t.net/addgene:202446 ; RRID:Addgene_202446)
