[The description below was written by a language model from this plasmid's Addgene catalogue record and pLannotate feature annotations shown in this document.]
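Description:
pXPR_023d-sgCiSF3B1 is an all-in-one lentiviral CRISPR interference vector built on the pXPR_023 backbone, carrying a guide RNA directed against human SF3B1, which encodes a core subunit of the SF3b splicing complex. In E. coli it is maintained through a high-copy ColE1/pUC-type origin with ampicillin resistance. An f1 origin is also present, along with an SV40/EM7-driven bleomycin/Zeocin resistance cassette that lies outside the viral transfer region.

The transfer cassette has a third-generation, self-inactivating layout. A CMV enhancer/promoter is fused to a truncated HIV-1 5' LTR to drive genomic RNA production in packaging cells. This is followed by the Ψ packaging signal, RRE and cPPT/CTS, and the cassette closes with a WPRE and a ΔU3 3' LTR. Between these elements, a human U6 Pol III promoter expresses the SF3B1-targeting spacer joined to the S. pyogenes gRNA scaffold. An EF-1α core promoter drives a KRAB repression domain placed directly upstream of a Cas9 coding sequence. The "d" in the name and the stated CRISPRi purpose imply a catalytically inactive Cas9, although the automated annotation labels it simply as Cas9. Guided to the SF3B1 locus, the KRAB fusion is expected to repress transcription rather than cut the DNA.

The records disagree on the mammalian selection marker. The catalogue lists hygromycin, whereas the feature table annotates a puromycin N-acetyltransferase fragment downstream of Cas9 and no hygromycin gene, so the marker should be checked against the sequence. The construct is intended for stable knockdown of SF3B1 in transduced human cells. The record does not state why SF3B1 was targeted.
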