Features (pLannotate 1.2.2; 35 found; start..end, strand, type, name):
     18..347     +  promoter       SV40 promoter: SV40 enhancer and early promoter
    395..442     +  promoter       EM7 promoter: synthetic bacterial promoter&nbsp
    461..835     +  CDS            BleoR: antibiotic-binding protein; Sh ble from Streptoalloteichus hindustanus; confers resistance to bleomycin, phleomycin, and Zeocin™
    845..970     +  CDS            ble (fragment): BLE_KLEPN - Experimental evidence at protein level: Swiss-Prot protein existence level 1. Binding protein with a strong affinity to the bleomycin family of antibiotics. Binds to CL990; an antimitotic-antibiotic compound. From Klebsiella pneumoniae.
    965..1086    +  polyA_signal   SV40 poly(A) signal: SV40 polyadenylation signal
   1157..1179    -  protein_bind   lac operator (fragment): The lac repressor binds to the lac operator to inhibit transcription in E. coli. This inhibition can be relieved by adding lactose or isopropyl-β-D-thiogalactopyranoside (IPTG). lac repressor encoded by lacI
   1183..1213    -  promoter       lac promoter: promoter for the E. coli lac operon
   1228..1249    -  protein_bind   CAP binding site: CAP binding activates transcription in the presence of cAMP. E. coli catabolite activator protein
   1262..1354    -  CDS            lacI (fragment): lac repressor; lacI; The lac repressor binds to the lac operator to inhibit transcription in E. coli. This inhibition can be relieved by adding lactose or isopropyl-β-D-thiogalactopyranoside (IPTG).
   1537..2125    -  rep_origin     ori: high-copy-number ColE1/pMB1/pBR322/pUC origin of replication
   2296..3156    -  CDS            AmpR: β-lactamase; bla; confers resistance to ampicillin, carbenicillin, and related antibiotics
   3157..3261    -  promoter       AmpR promoter: bla
   3320..3372    -  misc_feature   bom (fragment): basis of mobility region from pBR322
   3527..3906    +  enhancer       CMV enhancer: human cytomegalovirus immediate early enhancer
   3907..4106    +  promoter       CMV promoter: human cytomegalovirus (CMV) immediate early promoter
   4124..4304    +  LTR            5' LTR (truncated): truncated 5' long terminal repeat (LTR) from HIV-1
   4351..4476    +  misc_feature   HIV-1 Ψ: packaging signal of human immunodeficiency virus type 1
   4460..4823    +  CDS            HIV-1 gag (fragment): gag protein from human immunodeficiency virus 1; gag
   4969..5202    +  misc_feature   RRE: The Rev response element (RRE) of HIV-1 allows for Rev-dependent mRNA export from the nucleus to the cytoplasm.
   5579..5679    +  CDS            Rev (fragment): human immunodeficiency virus 1 (HIV-1) Rev protein; rev; enhances nuclear export of unspliced and incompletely spliced viral mRNAs
   5729..5846    +  misc_feature   cPPT/CTS: central polypurine tract and central termination sequence of HIV-1
   5897..6137    +  promoter       U6 promoter: RNA polymerase III promoter for human U6 snRNA
   6167..6242    +  misc_RNA       gRNA scaffold: guide RNA scaffold for the Streptococcus pyogenes CRISPR/Cas9 system
   6260..6278    +  CDS            small t antigen (fragment): SV40 (simian virus 40) small t antigen
   6304..6515    +  promoter       EF-1α core promoter: core promoter for human elongation factor EF-1α
   6542..6559    +  protein_bind   attB1 (fragment): mutant version of attB; core recombination site for the Gateway® BP reaction BP Clonase™
   6595..6780    +  CDS            KRAB: Krüppel-associated box (KRAB) transcriptional repression domain from the human zinc finger protein ZNF10 (Margolin et al., 1994)
   6802..10905   +  CDS            Cas9: Cas9 (Csn1) endonuclease from the Streptococcus pyogenes Type II CRISPR/Cas system generates RNA-guided double strand breaks in DNA
  11100..11697   +  CDS            PuroR (fragment): puromycin N-acetyltransferase; pac from Streptomyces; confers resistance to puromycin
  11713..12301   +  misc_feature   WPRE: woodchuck hepatitis virus posttranscriptional regulatory element
  12352..12371   +  misc_feature   cPPT/CTS (fragment): central polypurine tract and central termination sequence of HIV-1
  12373..12606   +  LTR            3' LTR (ΔU3): self-inactivating 3' long terminal repeat (LTR) from HIV-1
  12638..12862   +  polyA_signal   bGH poly(A) signal: bovine growth hormone polyadenylation signal
  12866..12887   +  promoter       SV40 promoter (fragment): SV40 enhancer and early promoter
  12908..4       +  rep_origin     f1 ori (across the origin) (sequence partly withheld): f1 bacteriophage origin of replication; arrow indicates direction of (+) strand synthesis
>Addgene plasmid #202446 | pXPR_023d-sgCiSF3B1 | addgene full sequence | sequence record 399225 | Addgene NGS Result
AATTAATTCTGTGGAATGTGTGTCAGTTAGGGTGTGGAAAGTCCCCAGGCTCCCCAGCAGGCAGAAGTAT
GCAAAGCATGCATCTCAATTAGTCAGCAACCAGGTGTGGAAAGTCCCCAGGCTCCCCAGCAGGCAGAAGT
ATGCAAAGCATGCATCTCAATTAGTCAGCAACCATAGTCCCGCCCCTAACTCCGCCCATCCCGCCCCTAA
CTCCGCCCAGTTCCGCCCATTCTCCGCCCCATGGCTGACTAATTTTTTTTATTTATGCAGAGGCCGAGGC
CGCCTCTGCCTCTGAGCTATTCCAGAAGTAGTGAGGAGGCTTTTTTGGAGGCCTAGGCTTTTGCAAAAAG
CTCCCGGGAGCTTGTATATCCATTTTCGGATCTGATCAGCACGTGTTGACAATTAATCATCGGCATAGTA
TATCGGCATAGTATAATACGACAAGGTGAGGAACTAAACCATGGCCAAGTTGACCAGTGCCGTTCCGGTG
CTCACCGCGCGCGACGTCGCCGGAGCGGTCGAGTTCTGGACCGACCGGCTCGGGTTCTCCCGGGACTTCG
TGGAGGACGACTTCGCCGGTGTGGTCCGGGACGACGTGACCCTGTTCATCAGCGCGGTCCAGGACCAGGT
GGTGCCGGACAACACCCTGGCCTGGGTGTGGGTGCGCGGCCTGGACGAGCTGTACGCCGAGTGGTCGGAG
GTCGTGTCCACGAACTTCCGGGACGCCTCCGGGCCGGCCATGACCGAGATCGGCGAGCAGCCGTGGGGGC
GGGAGTTCGCCCTGCGCGACCCGGCCGGCAACTGCGTGCACTTCGTGGCCGAGGAGCAGGACTGACACGT
GCTACGAGATTTCGATTCCACCGCCGCCTTCTATGAAAGGTTGGGCTTCGGAATCGTTTTCCGGGACGCC
GGCTGGATGATCCTCCAGCGCGGGGATCTCATGCTGGAGTTCTTCGCCCACCCCAACTTGTTTATTGCAG
CTTATAATGGTTACAAATAAAGCAATAGCATCACAAATTTCACAAATAAAGCATTTTTTTCACTGCATTC
TAGTTGTGGTTTGTCCAAACTCATCAATGTATCTTATCATGTCTGTATACCGTCGACCTCTAGCTAGAGC
TTGGCGTAATCATGGTCATAGCTGTTTCCTGTGTGAAATTGTTATCCGCTCACAATTCCACACAACATAC
GAGCCGGAAGCATAAAGTGTAAAGCCTGGGGTGCCTAATGAGTGAGCTAACTCACATTAATTGCGTTGCG
CTCACTGCCCGCTTTCCAGTCGGGAAACCTGTCGTGCCAGCTGCATTAATGAATCGGCCAACGCGCGGGG
AGAGGCGGTTTGCGTATTGGGCGCTCTTCCGCTTCCTCGCTCACTGACTCGCTGCGCTCGGTCGTTCGGC
TGCGGCGAGCGGTATCAGCTCACTCAAAGGCGGTAATACGGTTATCCACAGAATCAGGGGATAACGCAGG
AAAGAACATGTGAGCAAAAGGCCAGCAAAAGGCCAGGAACCGTAAAAAGGCCGCGTTGCTGGCGTTTTTC
CATAGGCTCCGCCCCCCTGACGAGCATCACAAAAATCGACGCTCAAGTCAGAGGTGGCGAAACCCGACAG
GACTATAAAGATACCAGGCGTTTCCCCCTGGAAGCTCCCTCGTGCGCTCTCCTGTTCCGACCCTGCCGCT
TACCGGATACCTGTCCGCCTTTCTCCCTTCGGGAAGCGTGGCGCTTTCTCATAGCTCACGCTGTAGGTAT
CTCAGTTCGGTGTAGGTCGTTCGCTCCAAGCTGGGCTGTGTGCACGAACCCCCCGTTCAGCCCGACCGCT
GCGCCTTATCCGGTAACTATCGTCTTGAGTCCAACCCGGTAAGACACGACTTATCGCCACTGGCAGCAGC
CACTGGTAACAGGATTAGCAGAGCGAGGTATGTAGGCGGTGCTACAGAGTTCTTGAAGTGGTGGCCTAAC
TACGGCTACACTAGAAGAACAGTATTTGGTATCTGCGCTCTGCTGAAGCCAGTTACCTTCGGAAAAAGAG
TTGGTAGCTCTTGATCCGGCAAACAAACCACCGCTGGTAGCGGTGGTTTTTTTGTTTGCAAGCAGCAGAT
TACGCGCAGAAAAAAAGGATCTCAAGAAGATCCTTTGATCTTTTCTACGGGGTCTGACGCTCAGTGGAAC
GAAAACTCACGTTAAGGGATTTTGGTCATGAGATTATCAAAAAGGATCTTCACCTAGATCCTTTTAAATT
AAAAATGAAGTTTTAAATCAATCTAAAGTATATATGAGTAAACTTGGTCTGACAGTTACCAATGCTTAAT
CAGTGAGGCACCTATCTCAGCGATCTGTCTATTTCGTTCATCCATAGTTGCCTGACTCCCCGTCGTGTAG
ATAACTACGATACGGGAGGGCTTACCATCTGGCCCCAGTGCTGCAATGATACCGCGAGACCCACGCTCAC
CGGCTCCAGATTTATCAGCAATAAACCAGCCAGCCGGAAGGGCCGAGCGCAGAAGTGGTCCTGCAACTTT
ATCCGCCTCCATCCAGTCTATTAATTGTTGCCGGGAAGCTAGAGTAAGTAGTTCGCCAGTTAATAGTTTG
CGCAACGTTGTTGCCATTGCTACAGGCATCGTGGTGTCACGCTCGTCGTTTGGTATGGCTTCATTCAGCT
CCGGTTCCCAACGATCAAGGCGAGTTACATGATCCCCCATGTTGTGCAAAAAAGCGGTTAGCTCCTTCGG
TCCTCCGATCGTTGTCAGAAGTAAGTTGGCCGCAGTGTTATCACTCATGGTTATGGCAGCACTGCATAAT
TCTCTTACTGTCATGCCATCCGTAAGATGCTTTTCTGTGACTGGTGAGTACTCAACCAAGTCATTCTGAG
AATAGTGTATGCGGCGACCGAGTTGCTCTTGCCCGGCGTCAATACGGGATAATACCGCGCCACATAGCAG
AACTTTAAAAGTGCTCATCATTGGAAAACGTTCTTCGGGGCGAAAACTCTCAAGGATCTTACCGCTGTTG
AGATCCAGTTCGATGTAACCCACTCGTGCACCCAACTGATCTTCAGCATCTTTTACTTTCACCAGCGTTT
CTGGGTGAGCAAAAACAGGAAGGCAAAATGCCGCAAAAAAGGGAATAAGGGCGACACGGAAATGTTGAAT
ACTCATACTCTTCCTTTTTCAATATTATTGAAGCATTTATCAGGGTTATTGTCTCATGAGCGGATACATA
TTTGAATGTATTTAGAAAAATAAACAAATAGGGGTTCCGCGCACATTTCCCCGAAAAGTGCCACCTGACG
TCGACGGATCGGGAGATCTCCCGATCCCCTATGGTGCACTCTCAGTACAATCTGCTCTGATGCCGCATAG
TTAAGCCAGTATCTGCTCCCTGCTTGTGTGTTGGAGGTCGCTGAGTAGTGCGCGAGCAAAATTTAAGCTA
CAACAAGGCAAGGCTTGACCGACAATTGCATGAAGAATCTGCTTAGGGTTAGGCGTTTTGCGCTGCTTCG
CGATGTACGGGCCAGATATACGCGTTGACATTGATTATTGACTAGTTATTAATAGTAATCAATTACGGGG
TCATTAGTTCATAGCCCATATATGGAGTTCCGCGTTACATAACTTACGGTAAATGGCCCGCCTGGCTGAC
CGCCCAACGACCCCCGCCCATTGACGTCAATAATGACGTATGTTCCCATAGTAACGCCAATAGGGACTTT
CCATTGACGTCAATGGGTGGAGTATTTACGGTAAACTGCCCACTTGGCAGTACATCAAGTGTATCATATG
CCAAGTACGCCCCCTATTGACGTCAATGACGGTAAATGGCCCGCCTGGCATTATGCCCAGTACATGACCT
TATGGGACTTTCCTACTTGGCAGTACATCTACGTATTAGTCATCGCTATTACCATGGTGATGCGGTTTTG
GCAGTACATCAATGGGCGTGGATAGCGGTTTGACTCACGGGGATTTCCAAGTCTCCACCCCATTGACGTC
AATGGGAGTTTGTTTTGGCACCAAAATCAACGGGACTTTCCAAAATGTCGTAACAACTCCGCCCCATTGA
CGCAAATGGGCGGTAGGCGTGTACGGTGGGAGGTCTATATAAGCAGCGCGTTTTGCCTGTACTGGGTCTC
TCTGGTTAGACCAGATCTGAGCCTGGGAGCTCTCTGGCTAACTAGGGAACCCACTGCTTAAGCCTCAATA
AAGCTTGCCTTGAGTGCTTCAAGTAGTGTGTGCCCGTCTGTTGTGTGACTCTGGTAACTAGAGATCCCTC
AGACCCTTTTAGTCAGTGTGGAAAATCTCTAGCAGTGGCGCCCGAACAGGGACTTGAAAGCGAAAGGGAA
ACCAGAGGAGCTCTCTCGACGCAGGACTCGGCTTGCTGAAGCGCGCACGGCAAGAGGCGAGGGGCGGCGA
CTGGTGAGTACGCCAAAAATTTTGACTAGCGGAGGCTAGAAGGAGAGAGATGGGTGCGAGAGCGTCAGTA
TTAAGCGGGGGAGAATTAGATCGCGATGGGAAAAAATTCGGTTAAGGCCAGGGGGAAAGAAAAAATATAA
ATTAAAACATATAGTATGGGCAAGCAGGGAGCTAGAACGATTCGCAGTTAATCCTGGCCTGTTAGAAACA
TCAGAAGGCTGTAGACAAATACTGGGACAGCTACAACCATCCCTTCAGACAGGATCAGAAGAACTTAGAT
CATTATATAATACAGTAGCAACCCTCTATTGTGTGCATCAAAGGATAGAGATAAAAGACACCAAGGAAGC
TTTAGACAAGATAGAGGAAGAGCAAAACAAAAGTAAGACCACCGCACAGCAAGCGGCCGCTGATCTTCAG
ACCTGGAGGAGGAGATATGAGGGACAATTGGAGAAGTGAATTATATAAATATAAAGTAGTAAAAATTGAA
CCATTAGGAGTAGCACCCACCAAGGCAAAGAGAAGAGTGGTGCAGAGAGAAAAAAGAGCAGTGGGAATAG
GAGCTTTGTTCCTTGGGTTCTTGGGAGCAGCAGGAAGCACTATGGGCGCAGCGTCAATGACGCTGACGGT
ACAGGCCAGACAATTATTGTCTGGTATAGTGCAGCAGCAGAACAATTTGCTGAGGGCTATTGAGGCGCAA
CAGCATCTGTTGCAACTCACAGTCTGGGGCATCAAGCAGCTCCAGGCAAGAATCCTGGCTGTGGAAAGAT
ACCTAAAGGATCAACAGCTCCTGGGGATTTGGGGTTGCTCTGGAAAACTCATTTGCACCACTGCTGTGCC
TTGGAATGCTAGTTGGAGTAATAAATCTCTGGAACAGATTTGGAATCACACGACCTGGATGGAGTGGGAC
AGAGAAATTAACAATTACACAAGCTTAATACACTCCTTAATTGAAGAATCGCAAAACCAGCAAGAAAAGA
ATGAACAAGAATTATTGGAATTAGATAAATGGGCAAGTTTGTGGAATTGGTTTAACATAACAAATTGGCT
GTGGTATATAAAATTATTCATAATGATAGTAGGAGGCTTGGTAGGTTTAAGAATAGTTTTTGCTGTACTT
TCTATAGTGAATAGAGTTAGGCAGGGATATTCACCATTATCGTTTCAGACCCACCTCCCAACCCCGAGGG
GACCCGACAGGCCCGAAGGAATAGAAGAAGAAGGTGGAGAGAGAGACAGAGACAGATCCATTCGATTAGT
GAACGGATCGGCACTGCGTGCGCCAATTCTGCAGACAAATGGCAGTATTCATCCACAATTTTAAAAGAAA
AGGGGGGATTGGGGGGTACAGTGCAGGGGAAAGAATAGTAGACATAATAGCAACAGACATACAAACTAAA
GAATTACAAAAACAAATTACAAAAATTCAAAATTTTCGGGTTTATTACAGGGACAGCAGAGATCCAGTTT
GGTTAATTAAGGTACCGAGGGCCTATTTCCCATGATTCCTTCATATTTGCATATACGATACAAGGCTGTT
AGAGAGATAATTAGAATTAATTTGACTGTAAACACAAAGATATTAGTACAAAATACGTGACGTAGAAAGT
AATAATTTCTTGGGTAGTTTGCAGTTTTAAAATTATGTTTTAAAATGGACTATCATATGCTTACCGTAAC
TTGAAAGTATTTCGATTTCTTGGCTTTATATATCTTGTGGAAAGGACGAAACACCGAAGATCGCCAAGAC
TCACGAGTTTTAGAGCTAGAAATAGCAAGTTAAAATAAGGCTAGTCCGTTATCAACTTGAAAAAGTGGCA
CCGAGTCGGTGCTTTTTTGAATTCGCTAGCTAGGTCTTGAAAGGAGTGGGAATTGGCTCCGGTGCCCGTC
AGTGGGCAGAGCGCACATCGCCCACAGTCCCCGAGAAGTTGGGGGGAGGGGTCGGCAATTGATCCGGTGC
CTAGAGAAGGTGGCGCGGGGTAAACTGGGAAAGTGATGTCGTGTACTGGCTCCGCCTTTTTCCCGAGGGT
GGGGGAGAACCGTATATAAGTGCAGTAGTCGCCGTGAACGTTCTTTTTCGCAACGGGTTTGCCGCCAGAA
CACAGGACCGGTTCTAGCATCGATTGATCAACAAGTTTGTACAAAAAAGTTGGCATGGATGCTAAGTCAC
TAACTGCCTGGTCCCGGACACTGGTGACCTTCAAGGATGTATTTGTGGACTTCACCAGGGAGGAGTGGAA
GCTGCTGGACACTGCTCAGCAGATCGTGTACAGAAATGTGATGCTGGAGAACTATAAGAACCTGGTTTCC
TTGGGTTATCAGCTTACTAAGCCAGATGTGATCCTCCGGTTGGAGAAGGGAGAAGAGCCCGGCGGTTCCG
GCGGAGGGTCGATGGACAAGAAGTACAGCATCGGCCTGGCCATCGGCACCAACTCTGTGGGCTGGGCCGT
GATCACCGACGAGTACAAGGTGCCCAGCAAGAAATTCAAGGTGCTGGGCAACACCGACCGGCACAGCATC
AAGAAGAACCTGATCGGCGCCCTGCTGTTCGACAGCGGAGAAACAGCCGAGGCCACCCGGCTGAAGAGAA
CCGCCAGAAGAAGATACACCAGACGGAAGAACCGGATCTGCTATCTGCAAGAGATCTTCAGCAACGAGAT
GGCCAAGGTGGACGACAGCTTCTTCCACAGACTGGAAGAGTCCTTCCTGGTGGAAGAGGATAAGAAGCAC
GAGCGGCACCCCATCTTCGGCAACATCGTGGACGAGGTGGCCTACCACGAGAAGTACCCCACCATCTACC
ACCTGAGAAAGAAACTGGTGGACAGCACCGACAAGGCCGACCTGCGGCTGATCTATCTGGCCCTGGCCCA
CATGATCAAGTTCCGGGGCCACTTCCTGATCGAGGGCGACCTGAACCCCGACAACAGCGACGTGGACAAG
CTGTTCATCCAGCTGGTGCAGACCTACAACCAGCTGTTCGAGGAAAACCCCATCAACGCCAGCGGCGTGG
ACGCCAAGGCCATCCTGTCTGCCAGACTGAGCAAGAGCAGACGGCTGGAAAATCTGATCGCCCAGCTGCC
CGGCGAGAAGAAGAATGGCCTGTTCGGCAACCTGATTGCCCTGAGCCTGGGCCTGACCCCCAACTTCAAG
AGCAACTTCGACCTGGCCGAGGATGCCAAACTGCAGCTGAGCAAGGACACCTACGACGACGACCTGGACA
ACCTGCTGGCCCAGATCGGCGACCAGTACGCCGACCTGTTTCTGGCCGCCAAGAACCTGTCCGACGCCAT
CCTGCTGAGCGACATCCTGAGAGTGAACACCGAGATCACCAAGGCCCCCCTGAGCGCCTCTATGATCAAG
AGATACGACGAGCACCACCAGGACCTGACCCTGCTGAAAGCTCTCGTGCGGCAGCAGCTGCCTGAGAAGT
ACAAAGAGATTTTCTTCGACCAGAGCAAGAACGGCTACGCCGGCTACATCGATGGCGGAGCCAGCCAGGA
AGAGTTCTACAAGTTCATCAAGCCCATCCTGGAAAAGATGGACGGCACCGAGGAACTGCTCGTGAAGCTG
AACAGAGAGGACCTGCTGCGGAAGCAGCGGACCTTCGACAACGGCAGCATCCCCCACCAGATCCACCTGG
GAGAGCTGCACGCCATTCTGCGGCGGCAGGAAGATTTTTACCCATTCCTGAAGGACAACCGGGAAAAGAT
CGAGAAGATCCTGACCTTCCGCATCCCCTACTACGTGGGCCCTCTGGCCAGGGGAAACAGCAGATTCGCC
TGGATGACCAGAAAGAGCGAGGAAACCATCACCCCCTGGAACTTCGAGGAAGTGGTGGACAAGGGCGCCA
GCGCCCAGAGCTTCATCGAGCGGATGACCAACTTCGATAAGAACCTGCCCAACGAGAAGGTGCTGCCCAA
GCACAGCCTGCTGTACGAGTACTTCACCGTGTACAACGAGCTGACCAAAGTGAAATACGTGACCGAGGGA
ATGAGAAAGCCCGCCTTCCTGAGCGGCGAGCAGAAAAAAGCCATCGTGGACCTGCTGTTCAAGACCAACC
GGAAAGTGACCGTGAAGCAGCTGAAAGAGGACTACTTCAAGAAAATCGAGTGCTTCGACTCCGTGGAAAT
CTCCGGCGTGGAAGATCGGTTCAACGCCTCCCTGGGCACATACCACGATCTGCTGAAAATTATCAAGGAC
AAGGACTTCCTGGACAATGAGGAAAACGAGGACATTCTGGAAGATATCGTGCTGACCCTGACACTGTTTG
AGGACAGAGAGATGATCGAGGAACGGCTGAAAACCTATGCCCACCTGTTCGACGACAAAGTGATGAAGCA
GCTGAAGCGGCGGAGATACACCGGCTGGGGCAGGCTGAGCCGGAAGCTGATCAACGGCATCCGGGACAAG
CAGTCCGGCAAGACAATCCTGGATTTCCTGAAGTCCGACGGCTTCGCCAACAGAAACTTCATGCAGCTGA
TCCACGACGACAGCCTGACCTTTAAAGAGGACATCCAGAAAGCCCAGGTGTCCGGCCAGGGCGATAGCCT
GCACGAGCACATTGCCAATCTGGCCGGCAGCCCCGCCATTAAGAAGGGCATCCTGCAGACAGTGAAGGTG
GTGGACGAGCTCGTGAAAGTGATGGGCCGGCACAAGCCCGAGAACATCGTGATCGAAATGGCCAGAGAGA
ACCAGACCACCCAGAAGGGACAGAAGAACAGCCGCGAGAGAATGAAGCGGATCGAAGAGGGCATCAAAGA
GCTGGGCAGCCAGATCCTGAAAGAACACCCCGTGGAAAACACCCAGCTGCAGAACGAGAAGCTGTACCTG
TACTACCTGCAGAATGGGCGGGATATGTACGTGGACCAGGAACTGGACATCAACCGGCTGTCCGACTACG
ATGTGGACGCTATCGTGCCTCAGAGCTTTCTGAAGGACGACTCCATCGATAACAAAGTGCTGACTCGGAG
CGACAAGAACCGGGGCAAGAGCGACAACGTGCCCTCCGAAGAGGTCGTGAAGAAGATGAAGAACTACTGG
CGCCAGCTGCTGAATGCCAAGCTGATTACCCAGAGGAAGTTCGACAATCTGACCAAGGCCGAGAGAGGCG
GCCTGAGCGAACTGGATAAGGCCGGCTTCATCAAGAGACAGCTGGTGGAAACCCGGCAGATCACAAAGCA
CGTGGCACAGATCCTGGACTCCCGGATGAACACTAAGTACGACGAGAACGACAAACTGATCCGGGAAGTG
AAAGTGATCACCCTGAAGTCCAAGCTGGTGTCCGATTTCCGGAAGGATTTCCAGTTTTACAAAGTGCGCG
AGATCAACAACTACCACCACGCCCACGACGCCTACCTGAACGCCGTCGTGGGAACCGCCCTGATCAAAAA
GTACCCTAAGCTGGAAAGCGAGTTCGTGTACGGCGACTACAAGGTGTACGACGTGCGGAAGATGATCGCC
AAGAGCGAGCAGGAAATCGGCAAGGCTACCGCCAAGTACTTCTTCTACAGCAACATCATGAACTTTTTCA
AGACCGAGATTACCCTGGCCAACGGCGAGATCCGGAAGCGGCCTCTGATCGAGACAAACGGCGAAACAGG
CGAGATCGTGTGGGATAAGGGCCGGGACTTTGCCACCGTGCGGAAAGTGCTGTCTATGCCCCAAGTGAAT
ATCGTGAAAAAGACCGAGGTGCAGACAGGCGGCTTCAGCAAAGAGTCTATCCTGCCCAAGAGGAACAGCG
ACAAGCTGATCGCCAGAAAGAAGGACTGGGACCCTAAGAAGTACGGCGGCTTCGACAGCCCCACCGTGGC
CTATTCTGTGCTGGTGGTGGCCAAAGTGGAAAAGGGCAAGTCCAAGAAACTGAAGAGTGTGAAAGAGCTG
CTGGGGATCACCATCATGGAAAGAAGCAGCTTCGAGAAGAATCCCATCGACTTTCTGGAAGCCAAGGGCT
ACAAAGAAGTGAAAAAGGACCTGATCATCAAGCTGCCTAAGTACTCCCTGTTCGAGCTGGAAAACGGCCG
GAAGAGAATGCTGGCCTCTGCCGGCGAACTGCAGAAGGGAAACGAACTGGCCCTGCCCTCCAAATATGTG
AACTTCCTGTACCTGGCCAGCCACTATGAGAAGCTGAAGGGCTCCCCCGAGGATAATGAGCAGAAACAGC
TGTTTGTGGAACAGCACAAACACTACCTGGACGAGATCATCGAGCAGATCAGCGAGTTCTCCAAGAGAGT
GATCCTGGCCGACGCTAATCTGGACAAGGTGCTGAGCGCCTACAACAAGCACAGAGACAAGCCTATCAGA
GAGCAGGCCGAGAATATCATCCACCTGTTTACCCTGACCAATCTGGGAGCCCCTGCCGCCTTCAAGTACT
TTGACACCACCATCGACCGGAAGAGGTACACCAGCACCAAAGAGGTGCTGGACGCCACCCTGATCCACCA
GAGCATCACCGGCCTGTACGAGACACGGATCGACCTGTCTCAGCTGGGAGGCGACGCCTATCCCTATGAC
GTGCCCGATTATGCCAGCCTGGGCAGCGGCTCCCCCAAGAAAAAACGCAAGGTGGAAGATCCTAAGAAAA
AGCGGAAAGTGGACGGCATTGGTAGTGGGAGCAACGGCAGCAGCGGATCCGGCGCAACAAACTTCTCTCT
GCTGAAACAAGCCGGAGATGTCGAAGAGAATCCTGGACCGACCGAGTACAAGCCCACGGTGCGCCTCGCC
ACCCGCGACGACGTCCCCAGGGCCGTACGCACCCTCGCCGCCGCGTTCGCCGACTACCCCGCCACGCGCC
ACACCGTCGATCCGGACCGCCACATCGAGCGGGTCACCGAGCTGCAAGAACTCTTCCTCACGCGCGTCGG
GCTCGACATCGGCAAGGTGTGGGTCGCGGACGACGGCGCCGCGGTGGCGGTCTGGACCACGCCGGAGAGC
GTCGAAGCGGGGGCGGTGTTCGCCGAGATCGGCCCGCGCATGGCCGAGTTGAGCGGTTCCCGGCTGGCCG
CGCAGCAACAGATGGAAGGCCTCCTGGCGCCGCACCGGCCCAAGGAGCCCGCGTGGTTCCTGGCCACCGT
CGGAGTCTCGCCCGACCACCAGGGCAAGGGTCTGGGCAGCGCCGTCGTGCTCCCCGGAGTGGAGGCGGCC
GAGCGCGCCGGGGTGCCCGCCTTCCTGGAGACCTCCGCGCCCCGCAACCTCCCCTTCTACGAGCGGCTCG
GCTTCACCGTCACCGCCGACGTCGAGGTGCCCGAAGGACCGCGCACCTGGTGCATGACCCGCAAGCCCGG
TGCCTGAACGCGTTAAGTCGACAATCAACCTCTGGATTACAAAATTTGTGAAAGATTGACTGGTATTCTT
AACTATGTTGCTCCTTTTACGCTATGTGGATACGCTGCTTTAATGCCTTTGTATCATGCTATTGCTTCCC
GTATGGCTTTCATTTTCTCCTCCTTGTATAAATCCTGGTTGCTGTCTCTTTATGAGGAGTTGTGGCCCGT
TGTCAGGCAACGTGGCGTGGTGTGCACTGTGTTTGCTGACGCAACCCCCACTGGTTGGGGCATTGCCACC
ACCTGTCAGCTCCTTTCCGGGACTTTCGCTTTCCCCCTCCCTATTGCCACGGCGGAACTCATCGCCGCCT
GCCTTGCCCGCTGCTGGACAGGGGCTCGGCTGTTGGGCACTGACAATTCCGTGGTGTTGTCGGGGAAATC
ATCGTCCTTTCCTTGGCTGCTCGCCTGTGTTGCCACCTGGATTCTGCGCGGGACGTCCTTCTGCTACGTC
CCTTCGGCCCTCAATCCAGCGGACCTTCCTTCCCGCGGCCTGCTGCCGGCTCTGCGGCCTCTTCCGCGTC
TTCGCCTTCGCCCTCAGACGAGTCGGATCTCCCTTTGGGCCGCCTCCCCGCGTCGACTTTAAGACCAATG
ACTTACAAGGCAGCTGTAGATCTTAGCCACTTTTTAAAAGAAAAGGGGGGACTGGAAGGGCTAATTCACT
CCCAACGAAGACAAGATCTGCTTTTTGCTTGTACTGGGTCTCTCTGGTTAGACCAGATCTGAGCCTGGGA
GCTCTCTGGCTAACTAGGGAACCCACTGCTTAAGCCTCAATAAAGCTTGCCTTGAGTGCTTCAAGTAGTG
TGTGCCCGTCTGTTGTGTGACTCTGGTAACTAGAGATCCCTCAGACCCTTTTAGTCAGTGTGGAAAATCT
CTAGCAGGGCCCGTTTAAACCCGCTGATCAGCCTCGACTGTGCCTTCTAGTTGCCAGCCATCTGTTGTTT
GCCCCTCCCCCGTGCCTTCCTTGACCCTGGAAGGTGCCACTCCCACTGTCCTTTCCTAATAAAATGAGGA
AATTGCATCGCATTGTCTGAGTAGGTGTCATTCTATTCTGGGGGGTGGGGTGGGGCAGGACAGCAAGGGG
GAGGATTGGGAAGACAATAGCAGGCATGCTGGGGATGCGGTGGGCTCTATGGCTTCTGAGGCGGAAAGAA
CCAGCTGGGGCTCTAGGGGGTATCCCC
[124 nt withheld, positions 12908-13031]
C
[91 nt withheld, positions 13033-13123]
A
[49 nt withheld, positions 13125-13173]
CCTTTGACGTTGGAGTCCACGTTCTTT
[37 nt withheld, positions 13201-13237]
ACCCTATCTCGGTCTATTCTTTTGATTTATAAGGGATTTTGCCGATTTCGGCCTATTGGTTAAAAAATGA
GCTGATTTAACAAAAATTTAACGCG
